>Addgene plasmid #54268 | mEmerald-Talin-ABM-10 | depositor partial sequence | sequence record 84409 | insert sequence
ACGTCAGATCCGCTAGCGCTACCGGTCGCCACCATGGTGAGCAAGGGCGAGGAGCTGTTCACCGGGGTGG
TGCCCATCCTGGTCGAGCTGGACGGCGACGTAAACGGCCACAAGTTCAGCGTGTCCGGCGAGGGCGAGGG
CGATGCCACCTACGGCAAGCTGACCCTGAAGTTCATCTGCACCACCGGCAAGCTGCCCGTGCCCTGGCCC
ACCCTCGTGACCACCTTGACCTACGGCGTGCAGTGCTTCGCCCGCTACCCCGACCACATGAAGCAGCACG
ACTTCTTCAAGTCCGCCATGCCCGAAGGCTACGTCCAGGAGCGCACCATCTTCTTCAAGGACGACGGCAA
CTACAAGACCCGCGCCGAGGTGAAGTTCGAGGGCGACACCCTGGTGAACCGCATCGAGCTGAAGGGCATC
GACTTCAAGGAGGACGGCAACATCCTGGGGCACAAGCTGGAGTACAACTACAACAGCCACAAGGTCTATA
TCACCGCCGACAAGCAGAAGAACGGCATCAAGGTGAACTTCAAGACCCGCCACAACATCGAGGACGGCAG
CGTGCAGCTCGCCGACCACTACCAGCAGAACACCCCCATCGGCGACGGCCCCGTGCTGCTGCCCGACAAC
CACTACCTGAGCACCCAGTCCAAGCTGAGCAAAGACCCCAACGAGAAGCGCGATCACATGGTCCTGCTGG
AGTTCGTGACCGCCGCCGGGATCACTCTCGGCATGGACGAGCTGTACAAGTCCGGACTCAGATCTCGAGC
TCAAGCTTCGATCCTAGAAGCTGCCAAGTCCATCGCTGCAGCCACCAGTGCACTGGTAAAGGCTGCGTCA
GCAGCCCAGAGGGAGCTGGTGGCTCAAGGAAAGGTGGGCGCCATTCCAGCCAATGCACTGGATGATGGGC
AGTGGTCGCAGGGCCTCATTTCCGCTGCCCGTATGGTGGCTGCGGCCACCAACAATCTGTGTGAAGCAGC
TAACGCAGCTGTCCAGGGCCATGCTAGCCAGGAGAAACTCATTTCCTCAGCCAAGCAAGTAGCTGCCTCC
ACAGCTCAGCTCCTGGTAGCTTGCAAGGTCAAAGCAGATCAGGACTCTGAGGCAATGAAACGGCTCCAGG
CTGCTGGCAATGCAGTGAAGAGGGCCTCAGATAACCTGGTAAAGGCGGCCCAGAAAGCTGCAGCCTTCGA
AGACCAGGAGAATGAGACGGTGGTGGTGAAGGAGAAAATGGTTGGGGGCATTGCCCAGATTATCGCAGCA
CAGGAAGAGATGCTTCGGAAGGAACGAGAGCTGGAAGAGGCTCGGAAAAAGCTCGCCCAGATCCGGCAGC
AGCAGTACAAGTTCTTGCCTTCAGAGCTTCGAGACGAGCACTAAGGATCCACCGGATCTAGATAACTGAT
CATAATCAGCCATACCACAT
