>Addgene plasmid #54268 | mEmerald-Talin-ABM-10 | addgene partial sequence | sequence record 93198 | EGFP-C 5'-CATGGTCCTGCTGGAGTTCGTG-3'
GAGCTGTACAAGTCCGGACTCAGATCTCGAGCTCAAGCTTCGATCCTAGAAGCTGCCAAGTCCATCGCTG
CAGCCACCAGTGCACTGGTAAAGGCTGCGTCAGCAGCCCAGAGGGAGCTGGTGGCTCAAGGAAAGGTGGG
CGCCATTCCAGCCAATGCACTGGATGATGGGCAGTGGTCGCAGGGCCTCATTTCCGCTGCCCGTATGGTG
GCTGCGGCCACCAACAATCTGTGTGAAGCAGCTAACGCAGCTGTCCAGGGCCATGCTAGCCAGGAGAAAC
TCATTTCCTCAGCCAAGCAAGTAGCTGCCTCCACAGCTCAGCTCCTGGTAGCTTGCAAGGTCAAAGCAGA
TCAGGACTCTGAGGCAATGAAACGGCTCCAGGCTGCTGGCAATGCAGTGAAGAGGGCCTCAGATAACCTG
GTAAAGGCGGCCCAGAAAGCTGCAGCCTTCGAAGACCAGGAGAATGAGACGGTGGTGGTGAAGGAGAAAA
TGGTTGGGGGCATTGCCCAGATTATCGCAGCACAGGAAGAGATGCTTCGGAAGGAACGAGAGCTGGAAGA
GGCTCGGAAAAAGCTCGCCCAGATCCGGCAGCAGCAGTACAAGTTCTTGCCTTCAGAGCTTCGAGACGAG
CACTAAGGATCCACCGGATCTAGATAACTGATCATAATCAGCCATACCACATTTGTAGAGGTTTTACTTG
CTTTAAAAAACCTCCCACACCTCCCCCTGAACCTGAAACATAAAATGAATGCAATTGTTGTTGTTAACTT
GTTTATTGCAGCTTATAATGGTTACAAATAAAGCAATAGCATCACAAATTTCACAAATAAAGCATTTTTT
TCACTGCATTCTAGTTGTGGTTTGTCCAAACTCATCAATGTATCTTAACGCGTAA
