[The description below was written by a language model from this plasmid's Addgene catalogue record.]
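Description:
mEmerald-Talin-ABM-10 is a mammalian expression plasmid built on an mEmerald fluorescent-protein backbone of about 4.75 kb (size without insert). It is maintained in E. coli as a high-copy plasmid under kanamycin selection. It also carries a neomycin resistance marker, so transfected mammalian cells can be selected with G418. No feature table accompanies the record, so the specific origins of replication and the promoter driving the resistance cassette are not stated. The listed 3′ sequencing primer implies an SV40 polyadenylation signal downstream of the insert.

The payload is a fusion protein expressed from the CMV promoter, which gives strong constitutive transcription in most mammalian cell lines. mEmerald, a bright monomeric green GFP variant with excitation at 487 nm and emission at 509 nm, sits at the N-terminus. It is followed by the actin binding module (ABM) of mouse talin, which the record defines as the I/LWEQ module, comprising the 197 amino acids at the C-terminus of the protein. The "10" in the name probably refers to the length of the linker between the fluorescent protein and the talin fragment, but the record does not confirm this, and the cloning method is listed as unknown.

The construct is intended as a localization marker. Because only the talin actin-binding domain is expressed rather than full-length talin, the green signal reports where this isolated domain goes in the cell. This makes it suitable for fluorescence imaging of transfected cells, either transiently or after G418 selection of stable lines.
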