Addgene plasmid #54268: mEmerald-Talin-ABM-10
Purpose: Localization: Talin Actin Binding Domain, Excitation: 487, Emission: 509
Depositing lab: Michael Davidson.
Backbone
  Vector backbone: mEmerald
  Backbone size w/o insert (bp): 4750
  Vector type: Mammalian Expression
  Selectable markers: Neomycin (select with G418)
Growth in bacteria
  Bacterial resistance: Kanamycin, 50 μg/mL
  Growth temperature: 37°C
  Growth strain: DH5alpha
  Copy number: High Copy
Gene/Insert
  Gene/Insert name: Talin-ABM (alt name: NM_011602.5)
  Species: M. musculus (mouse)
  Mutation: Aactin Binding Module; I/LWEQ = 197 amino acids from C
  Promoter: CMV
  Tag / fusion protein: mEmerald (N terminal on backbone)
  Cloning method: Unknown
  Sequencing primers: 5′ CMV-F; 3′ SV40pA-R
Terms and licenses: Academic/Nonprofit Terms; Industry Terms
Depositor comments: Talin-ABM (actin binding module; I/LWEQ) = 197 amino acids from C-terminus of mouse talin . Excitation = 487; Emission = 509. Localization data: Talin Actin Binding Domain
How to cite: mEmerald-Talin-ABM-10 was a gift from Michael Davidson (Addgene plasmid # 54268 ; http://n2t.net/addgene:54268 ; RRID:Addgene_54268)
